Addgene plasmid #50316: pICSL50004
Depositing lab: Nicola Patron. Depositing organization: Sainsbury Laboratory, Norwich. Publication: A golden gate modular cloning toolbox for plants. Engler C, Youles M, Gruetzner R, Ehnert TM, Werner S, Jones JD, Patron NJ, Marillonnet S. ACS Synth Biol. 2014 Nov 21;3(11):839-43. doi: 10.1021/sb4001504. Epub 2014 Feb 20. PubMed 24933124.
Backbone
  Vector backbone: PAGM1301
  Vector type: Plant Expression
Growth in bacteria
  Bacterial resistance: Spectinomycin, 50 μg/mL
  Growth temperature: 37°C
  Growth strain: DH5alpha
  Copy number: High Copy
Gene/Insert
  Gene/Insert name: CDS, mCherry variant of RFP (Discosoma sp.)
  Mutation: BsaI/BbsI sites removed by point-mutation
  Cloning method: Restriction Enzyme; 5′ cloning site BpiI (destroyed during cloning); 3′ cloning site BpiI (destroyed during cloning)
  Sequencing primers: 5′ unknown
Terms and licenses: Academic/Nonprofit Terms; Industry Terms: Not Available to Industry
Depositor comments: insert can be released with BsaI
How to cite: pICSL50004 was a gift from Nicola Patron (Addgene plasmid # 50316 ; http://n2t.net/addgene:50316 ; RRID:Addgene_50316)
