[The description below was written by a language model from this plasmid's Addgene catalogue record, the feature table of its GenBank file and pLannotate feature annotations shown in this document.]
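Description:
pICSL50004 is a small (about 3 kb) Golden Gate modular cloning (MoClo) part plasmid from a plant synthetic biology toolbox, built in the pAGM1301 acceptor backbone. Although it is catalogued as a plant expression vector, the annotated features show no plant promoter, terminator or T-DNA elements. It is therefore a storage and donor plasmid for a single standardised part, not a construct that expresses anything in plants by itself. It is propagated in E. coli from a high-copy ColE1/pUC-type origin. Selection is with spectinomycin, through the aadA aminoglycoside adenylyltransferase gene, which also confers streptomycin resistance and lies downstream of a bla (AmpR) promoter. Automated annotation also detects short fragments of integrase, gentamicin acetyltransferase and lacI sequences. These appear to be non-functional remnants of the backbone's construction.

The payload is the coding sequence of mCherry, the monomeric red fluorescent protein derived from Discosoma DsRed, annotated as mammalian codon-optimised. Internal BsaI and BbsI (BpiI) recognition sites were removed by point mutation, so the part is compatible with Type IIS assembly. The insert was cloned through BpiI sites that were destroyed in the process, and it can be released with BsaI. In Golden Gate assembly, BsaI release produces defined overhangs that allow directional, one-pot ligation with promoter, tag and terminator modules into a transcription unit. The record does not state the specific fusion overhangs or the position of this CDS module in the assembly standard. The plasmid would typically be used to supply mCherry as a reporter or fluorescent module when building multi-part plant expression constructs.
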