LOCUS       Exported 2962 bp ds-DNA circular SYN 12-MAY-2021
DEFINITION  synthetic circular DNA
ACCESSION   .
VERSION     .
KEYWORDS    pICSL50004
SOURCE      synthetic DNA construct
  ORGANISM  synthetic DNA construct
REFERENCE   1 (bases 1 to 2962)
  AUTHORS   Engler C, Youles M, Gruetzner R, Ehnert TM, Werner S, Jones JD,
            Patron NJ, Marillonnet S
  TITLE     A golden gate modular cloning toolbox for plants.
  JOURNAL   ACS Synth Biol. 2014 Nov 21;3(11):839-43. doi: 10.1021/sb4001504.
            Epub 2014 Feb 20.
  PUBMED    24933124
REFERENCE   2 (bases 1 to 2962)
  AUTHORS   .
  TITLE     Direct Submission
  JOURNAL   Exported May 12, 2021 from SnapGene Server 1.1.58
            http://www.snapgene.com
FEATURES             Location/Qualifiers
     source          1..2962
                     /organism="synthetic DNA construct"
                     /mol_type="other DNA"
     primer_bind     complement(24..42)
                     /label=pBRforEco
                     /note="pBR322 vectors, upsteam of EcoRI site, forward
                     primer"
     promoter        110..214
                     /gene="bla"
                     /label=AmpR promoter
     CDS             434..1225
                     /codon_start=1
                     /gene="aadA"
                     /product="aminoglycoside adenylyltransferase (Murphy,
                     1985)"
                     /label=SmR
                     /note="confers resistance to spectinomycin and
                     streptomycin"
                     /translation="MREAVIAEVSTQLSEVVGVIERHLEPTLLAVHLYGSAVDGGLKPH
                     SDIDLLVTVTVRLDETTRRALINDLLETSASPGESEILRAVEVTIVVHDDIIPWRYPAK
                     RELQFGEWQRNDILAGIFEPATIDIDLAILLTKAREHSVALVGPAAEELFDPVPEQDLF
                     EALNETLTLWNSPPDWAGDERNVVLTLSRIWYSAVTGKIAPKDVAADWAMERLPAQYQP
                     VILEARQAYLGQEEDRLASRADQLEEFVHYVKGEITKVVGK"
     rep_origin      1396..1984
                     /direction=RIGHT
                     /label=ori
                     /note="high-copy-number ColE1/pMB1/pBR322/pUC origin of
                     replication"
     primer_bind     1885..1904
                     /label=pBR322ori-F
                     /note="pBR322 origin, forward primer"
     primer_bind     2138..2155
                     /label=L4440
                     /note="L4440 vector, forward primer"
     CDS             2236..2946
                     /codon_start=1
                     /product="monomeric derivative of DsRed fluorescent protein
                     (Shaner et al., 2004)"
                     /label=mCherry
                     /note="mammalian codon-optimized"
                     /translation="MVSKGEEDNMAIIKEFMRFKVHMEGSVNGHEFEIEGEGEGRPYEG
                     TQTAKLKVTKGGPLPFAWDILSPQFMYGSKAYVKHPADIPDYLKLSFPEGFKWERVMNF
                     EDGGVVTVTQDSSLQDGEFIYKVKLRGTNFPSDGPVMQKKTMGWEASSERMYPEDGALK
                     GEIKQRLKLKDGGHYDAEVKTTYKAKKPVQLPGAYNVNIKLDITSHNEDYTIVEQYERA
                     EGRHSTGGMDELYK"
     primer_bind     complement(2381..2399)
                     /label=mCherry-R
                     /note="mCherry, reverse primer"
ORIGIN
        1 gtggctcttc agtggacgaa agggcctcgt gatacgccta tttttatagg ttaatgtcat
       61 gataataatg gtttcttaga cgtcaggtgg cacttttcgg ggaaatgtgc gcggaacccc
      121 tatttgttta tttttctaaa tacattcaaa tatgtatccg ctcatgagac aataaccctg
      181 ataaatgctt caataatatt gaaaaaggaa gagtatgcgc tcacgcaact ggtccagaac
      241 cttgaccgaa cgcagcggtg gtaacggcgc agtggcggtt ttcatggctt gttatgactg
      301 tttttttggg gtacagtcta tgcctcgggc atccaagcag caagcgcgtt acgccgtggg
      361 tcgatgtttg atgttatgga gcagcaacga tgttacgcag cagggcagtc gccctaaaac
      421 aaagttaaac atcatgaggg aagcggtgat cgccgaagta tcgactcaac tatcagaggt
      481 agttggcgtc atcgagcgcc atctcgaacc gacgttgctg gccgtacatt tgtacggctc
      541 cgcagtggat ggcggcctga agccacacag cgatattgat ttgctggtta cggtgaccgt
      601 aaggcttgat gaaacaacgc ggcgagcttt gatcaacgac cttttggaaa cttcggcttc
      661 ccctggagag agcgagattc tccgcgctgt agaagtcacc attgttgtgc acgacgacat
      721 cattccgtgg cgttatccag ctaagcgcga actgcaattt ggagaatggc agcgcaatga
      781 cattcttgca ggtatcttcg agccagccac gatcgacatt gatctggcta tcttgctgac
      841 aaaagcaaga gaacatagcg ttgccttggt aggtccagcg gcggaggaac tctttgatcc
      901 ggttcctgaa caggatctat ttgaggcgct aaatgaaacc ttaacgctat ggaactcgcc
      961 gcccgactgg gctggcgatg agcgaaatgt agtgcttacg ttgtcccgca tttggtacag
     1021 cgcagtaacc ggcaaaatcg cgccgaagga tgtcgctgcc gactgggcaa tggagcgcct
     1081 gccggcccag tatcagcccg tcatacttga agctagacag gcttatcttg gacaagaaga
     1141 agatcgcttg gcctcgcgcg cagatcagtt ggaagaattt gtccattacg taaaaggcga
     1201 gatcaccaag gtagtcggca aataactgtc agaccaagtt tactcatata tactttagat
     1261 tgatttaaaa cttcattttt aatttaaaag gatctaggtg aagatccttt ttgataatct
     1321 catgaccaaa atcccttaac gtgagttttc gttccactga gcgtcagacc ccgtagaaaa
     1381 gatcaaagga tcttcttgag atcctttttt tctgcgcgta atctgctgct tgcaaacaaa
     1441 aaaaccaccg ctaccagcgg tggtttgttt gccggatcaa gagctaccaa ctctttttcc
     1501 gaaggtaact ggcttcagca gagcgcagat accaaatact gtccttctag tgtagccgta
     1561 gttaggccac cacttcaaga actctgtagc accgcctaca tacctcgctc tgctaatcct
     1621 gttaccagtg gctgctgcca gtggcgataa gtcgtgtctt accgggttgg actcaagacg
     1681 atagttaccg gataaggcgc agcggtcggg ctgaacgggg ggttcgtgca cacagcccag
     1741 cttggagcga acgacctaca ccgaactgag atacctacag cgtgagctat gagaaagcgc
     1801 cacgcttccc gaagggagaa aggcggacag gtatccggta agcggcaggg tcggaacagg
     1861 agagcgcacg agggagcttc cagggggaaa cgcctggtat ctttatagtc ctgtcgggtt
     1921 tcgccacctc tgacttgagc gtcgattttt gtgatgctcg tcaggggggc ggagcctatg
     1981 gaaaaacgcc agcaacgcgg cctttttacg gttcctggcc ttttgctggc cttttgctca
     2041 catgttcttt cctgcgttat cccctgattc tgtggataac cgtattaccg cctttgagtg
     2101 agctgatacc gctcgccgca gccgaacgac cgagcgcagc gagtcagtga gcgaggaagc
     2161 ggaagagcgc ccaatacgca aaccgcctct ccccgcgcgt tggccgattc attaatcact
     2221 ctgtggtctc attcgatggt gagcaagggc gaggaggata acatggccat catcaaggag
     2281 ttcatgcgct tcaaggtgca catggagggc tccgtgaacg gccacgagtt cgagatcgag
     2341 ggcgagggcg agggccgccc ctacgagggc acccagaccg ccaagctgaa ggtgaccaag
     2401 ggtggccccc tgcccttcgc ctgggacatc ctgtcccctc agttcatgta cggctccaag
     2461 gcctacgtga agcaccccgc cgacatcccc gactacttga agctgtcctt ccccgagggc
     2521 ttcaagtggg agcgcgtgat gaacttcgag gacggcggcg tggtgaccgt gacccaggac
     2581 tcctccctgc aggacggcga gttcatctac aaggtgaagc tgcgcggcac caacttcccc
     2641 tccgacggcc ccgtaatgca gaagaaaacc atgggctggg aggcctcctc cgagcggatg
     2701 taccccgagg acggcgccct gaagggcgag atcaagcaga ggctgaagct gaaggacggc
     2761 ggccactacg acgctgaggt caagaccacc tacaaggcca agaagcccgt gcagctgccc
     2821 ggcgcctaca acgtcaacat caagttggac atcacctccc acaacgagga ctacaccatc
     2881 gtggaacagt acgaacgcgc cgagggccgc cactccaccg gcggcatgga cgagctgtac
     2941 aagtgagctt tgagaccacg aa
//
