Features (pLannotate 1.2.2; 7 found; start..end, strand, type, name):
    110..214     +  promoter       AmpR promoter: bla
    205..285     -  CDS            int (fragment): INT2_ECOLX - Protein inferred from homology: Swiss-Prot protein existence level 3. Putative integrase believed to be involved in the insertion of antibiotic resistance genes into plasmids and transposons. From Escherichia coli.
    373..429     +  CDS            GmR (fragment): gentamycin acetyltransferase; aacC1; confers resistance to gentamycin
    436..1224    +  CDS            aadA: S3AD_ECOLX - Experimental evidence at protein level: Swiss-Prot protein existence level 1. Mediates bacterial resistance to the antibiotics streptomycin and spectinomycin. From Escherichia coli.
   1398..1986    +  rep_origin     ori: high-copy-number ColE1/pMB1/pBR322/pUC origin of replication
   2169..2218    +  CDS            lacI (fragment): lac repressor; lacI; The lac repressor binds to the lac operator to inhibit transcription in E. coli. This inhibition can be relieved by adding lactose or isopropyl-β-D-thiogalactopyranoside (IPTG).
   2236..2943    +  CDS            mCherry: mCherry is a basic (constitutively fluorescent) red fluorescent protein published in 2004, derived from Discosoma sp.. It is reported to be a very rapidly-maturing monomer with low acid sensitivity.
>Addgene plasmid #50316 | pICSL50004 | addgene full sequence | sequence record 498442 | Addgene NGS Result
GTGGCTCTTCAGTGGACGAAAGGGCCTCGTGATACGCCTATTTTTATAGGTTAATGTCATGATAATAATG
GTTTCTTAGACGTCAGGTGGCACTTTTCGGGGAAATGTGCGCGGAACCCCTATTTGTTTATTTTTCTAAA
TACATTCAAATATGTATCCGCTCATGAGACAATAACCCTGATAAATGCTTCAATAATATTGAAAAAGGAA
GAGTATGCGCTCACGCAACTGGTCCAGAACCTTGACCGAACGCAGCGGTGGTAACGGCGCAGTGGCGGTT
TTCATGGCTTGTTATGACTGTTTTTTTTTGGGGTACAGTCTATGCCTCGGGCATCCAAGCAGCAAGCGCG
TTACGCCGTGGGTCGATGTTTGATGTTATGGAGCAGCAACGATGTTACGCAGCAGGGCAGTCGCCCTAAA
ACAAAGTTAAACATCATGAGGGAAGCGGTGATCGCCGAAGTATCGACTCAACTATCAGAGGTAGTTGGCG
TCATCGAGCGCCATCTCGAACCGACGTTGCTGGCCGTACATTTGTACGGCTCCGCAGTGGATGGCGGCCT
GAAGCCACACAGCGATATTGATTTGCTGGTTACGGTGACCGTAAGGCTTGATGAAACAACGCGGCGAGCT
TTGATCAACGACCTTTTGGAAACTTCGGCTTCCCCTGGAGAGAGCGAGATTCTCCGCGCTGTAGAAGTCA
CCATTGTTGTGCACGACGACATCATTCCGTGGCGTTATCCAGCTAAGCGCGAACTGCAATTTGGAGAATG
GCAGCGCAATGACATTCTTGCAGGTATCTTCGAGCCAGCCACGATCGACATTGATCTGGCTATCTTGCTG
ACAAAAGCAAGAGAACATAGCGTTGCCTTGGTAGGTCCAGCGGCGGAGGAACTCTTTGATCCGGTTCCTG
AACAGGATCTATTTGAGGCGCTAAATGAAACCTTAACGCTATGGAACTCGCCGCCCGACTGGGCTGGCGA
TGAGCGAAATGTAGTGCTTACGTTGTCCCGCATTTGGTACAGCGCAGTAACCGGCAAAATCGCGCCGAAG
GATGTCGCTGCCGACTGGGCAATGGAGCGCCTGCCGGCCCAGTATCAGCCCGTCATACTTGAAGCTAGAC
AGGCTTATCTTGGACAAGAAGAAGATCGCTTGGCCTCGCGCGCAGATCAGTTGGAAGAATTTGTCCATTA
CGTAAAAGGCGAGATCACCAAGGTAGTCGGCAAATAACTGTCAGACCAAGTTTACTCATATATACTTTAG
ATTGATTTAAAACTTCATTTTTAATTTAAAAGGATCTAGGTGAAGATCCTTTTTGATAATCTCATGACCA
AAATCCCTTAACGTGAGTTTTCGTTCCACTGAGCGTCAGACCCCGTAGAAAAGATCAAAGGATCTTCTTG
AGATCCTTTTTTTCTGCGCGTAATCTGCTGCTTGCAAACAAAAAAACCACCGCTACCAGCGGTGGTTTGT
TTGCCGGATCAAGAGCTACCAACTCTTTTTCCGAAGGTAACTGGCTTCAGCAGAGCGCAGATACCAAATA
CTGTTCTTCTAGTGTAGCCGTAGTTAGGCCACCACTTCAAGAACTCTGTAGCACCGCCTACATACCTCGC
TCTGCTAATCCTGTTACCAGTGGCTGCTGCCAGTGGCGATAAGTCGTGTCTTACCGGGTTGGACTCAAGA
CGATAGTTACCGGATAAGGCGCAGCGGTCGGGCTGAACGGGGGGTTCGTGCACACAGCCCAGCTTGGAGC
GAACGACCTACACCGAACTGAGATACCTACAGCGTGAGCTATGAGAAAGCGCCACGCTTCCCGAAGGGAG
AAAGGCGGACAGGTATCCGGTAAGCGGCAGGGTCGGAACAGGAGAGCGCACGAGGGAGCTTCCAGGGGGA
AACGCCTGGTATCTTTATAGTCCTGTCGGGTTTCGCCACCTCTGACTTGAGCGTCGATTTTTGTGATGCT
CGTCAGGGGGGCGGAGCCTATGGAAAAACGCCAGCAACGCGGCCTTTTTACGGTTCCTGGCCTTTTGCTG
GCCTTTTGCTCACATGTTCTTTCCTGCGTTATCCCCTGATTCTGTGGATAACCGTATTACCGCCTTTGAG
TGAGCTGATACCGCTCGCCGCAGCCGAACGACCGAGCGCAGCGAGTCAGTGAGCGAGGAAGCGGAAGAGC
GCCCAATACGCAAACCGCCTCTCCCCGCGCGTTGGCCGATTCATTAATCACTGTGGTCTCATTCGATGGT
GAGCAAGGGCGAGGAGGATAACATGGCCATCATCAAGGAGTTCATGCGCTTCAAGGTGCACATGGAGGGC
TCCGTGAACGGCCACGAGTTCGAGATCGAGGGCGAGGGCGAGGGCCGCCCCTACGAGGGCACCCAGACCG
CCAAGCTGAAGGTGACCAAGGGTGGCCCCCTGCCCTTCGCCTGGGACATCCTGTCCCCTCAGTTCATGTA
CGGCTCCAAGGCCTACGTGAAGCACCCCGCCGACATCCCCGACTACTTGAAGCTGTCCTTCCCCGAGGGC
TTCAAGTGGGAGCGCGTGATGAACTTCGAGGACGGCGGCGTGGTGACCGTGACCCAGGACTCCTCCCTGC
AGGACGGCGAGTTCATCTACAAGGTGAAGCTGCGCGGCACCAACTTCCCCTCCGACGGCCCCGTAATGCA
GAAGAAAACCATGGGCTGGGAGGCCTCCTCCGAGCGGATGTACCCCGAGGACGGCGCCCTGAAGGGCGAG
ATCAAGCAGAGGCTGAAGCTGAAGGACGGCGGCCACTACGACGCTGAGGTCAAGACCACCTACAAGGCCA
AGAAGCCCGTGCAGCTGCCCGGCGCCTACAACGTCAACATCAAGTTGGACATCACCTCCCACAACGAGGA
CTACACCATCGTGGAACAGTACGAACGCGCCGAGGGCCGCCACTCCACCGGCGGCATGGACGAGCTGTAC
AAGTGAGCTTTGAGACCAC
