>Addgene plasmid #50316 | pICSL50004 | addgene partial sequence | sequence record 75977 | pBR322ori-F 5'-GGGAAACGCCTGGTATCTTT-3'
TTGAGCGTCGATTTTTGTGATGCTCGTCAGGGGGGCGGAGCCTATGGAAAAACGCCAGCAACGCGGCCTT
TTTACGGTTCCTGGCCTTTTGCTGGCCTTTTGCTCACATGTTCTTTCCTGCGTTATCCCCTGATTCTGTG
GATAACCGTATTACCGCCTTTGAGTGAGCTGATACCGCTCGCCGCAGCCGAACGACCGAGCGCAGCGAGT
CAGTGAGCGAGGAAGCGGAAGAGCGCCCAATACGCAAACCGCCTCTCCCCGCGCGTTGGCCGATTCATTA
ATCACTGTGGTCTCATTCGATGGTGAGCAAGGGCGAGGAGGATAACATGGCCATCATCAAGGAGTTCATG
CGCTTCAAGGTGCACATGGAGGGCTCCGTGAACGGCCACGAGTTCGAGATCGAGGGCGAGGGCGAGGGCC
GCCCCTACGAGGGCACCCAGACCGCCAAGCTGAAGGTGACCAAGGGTGGCCCCCTGCCCTTCGCCTGGGA
CATCCTGTCCCCTCAGTTCATGTACGGCTCCAAGGCCTACGTGAAGCACCCCGCCGACATCCCCGACTAC
TTGAAGCTGTCCTTCCCCGAGGGCTTCAAGTGGGAGCGCGTGATGAACTTCGAGGACGGCGGCGTGGTGA
CCGTGACCCAGGACTCCTCCCTGCAGGACGGCGAGTTCATCTACAAGGTGAAGCTGCGCGGCACCAACTT
CCCCTCCGACGGCCCCGTAATGCAGAAGAAAACCATGGGCTGGGAGGCCTCCTCCGAGCGGATGTACCCC
GAGGACGGCGCCCTGAA
