>Addgene plasmid #50316 | pICSL50004 | addgene partial sequence | sequence record 76013 | Spect-R 5'-ACTTTGTTTTAGGGCGACTG-3'
CAAACATCGACCCACGGCGTAACGCGCTTGCTGCTTGGATGCCCGAGGCATAGACTGTACCCCAAAAAAA
AACAGTCATAACAAGCCATGAAAACCGCCACTGCGCCGTTACCACCGCTGCGTTCGGTCAAGGTTCTGGA
CCAGTTGCGTGAGCGCATACTCTTCCTTTTTCAATATTATTGAAGCATTTATCAGGGTTATTGTCTCATG
AGCGGATACATATTTGAATGTATTTAGAAAAATAAACAAATAGGGGTTCCGCGCACATTTCCCCGAAAAG
TGCCACCTGACGTCTAAGAAACCATTATTATCATGACATTAACCTATAAAAATAGGCGTATCACGAGGCC
CTTTCGTCCACTGAAGAGCCACGTGGTCTCAAAGCTCACTTGTACAGCTCGTCCATGCCGCCGGTGGAGT
GGCGGCCCTCGGCGCGTTCGTACTGTTCCACGATGGTGTAGTCCTCGTTGTGGGAGGTGATGTCCAACTT
GATGTTGACGTTGTAGGCGCCGGGCAGCTGCACGGGCTTCTTGGCCTTGTAGGTGGTCTTGACCTCAGCG
TCGTAGTGGCCGCCGTCCTTCAGCTTCAGCCTCTGCTTGATCTCGCCCTTCAGGGCGCCGTCCTCGGGGT
ACATCCGCTCGGAGGAGGCCTCCCAGCCCATGGTTTTCTTCTGCATTACGGGGCCGTCGGA
