>Addgene plasmid #50316 | pICSL50004 | addgene partial sequence | sequence record 223628 | L4440 5'-AGCGAGTCAGTGAGCGAG-3'
CGCAAACCGCCTCTCCCCGCGCGTTGGCCGATTCATTAATCACTGTGGTCTCATTCGATGGTGAGCAAGG
GCGAGGAGGATAACATGGCCATCATCAAGGAGTTCATGCGCTTCAAGGTGCACATGGAGGGCTCCGTGAA
CGGCCACGAGTTCGAGATCGAGGGCGAGGGCGAGGGCCGCCCCTACGAGGGCACCCAGACCGCCAAGCTG
AAGGTGACCAAGGGTGGCCCCCTGCCCTTCGCCTGGGACATCCTGTCCCCTCAGTTCATGTACGGCTCCA
AGGCCTACGTGAAGCACCCCGCCGACATCCCCGACTACTTGAAGCTGTCCTTCCCCGAGGGCTTCAAGTG
GGAGCGCGTGATGAACTTCGAGGACGGCGGCGTGGTGACCGTGACCCAGGACTCCTCCCTGCAGGACGGC
GAGTTCATCTACAAGGTGAAGCTGCGCGGCACCAACTTCCCCTCCGACGGCCCCGTAATGCAGAAGAAAA
CCATGGGCTGGGAGGCCTCCTCCGAGCGGATGTACCCCGAGGACGGCGCCCTGAAGGGCGAGATCAAGCA
GAGGCTGAAGCTGAAGGACGGCGGCCACTACGACGCTGAGGTCAAGACCACCTACAAGGCCAAGAAGCCC
GTGCAGCTGCCCGGCGCCTACAACGTCAACATCAAGTTGGACATCACCTCCCACAACGAGGACTACACCA
TCGTGGAACAGTACGAACGCGCCGAGGGCCGCCACTCCACCGGCGGCATGGACGAGCTGTACAAGTGAGC
TTTGAGACCACGTGGCTCTTCAGTGGACGAAAGGGCCTCGTGATACGCCTATTTTTATAGGTTAATGTCA
TGATAATAATGGTTTCTTAGACGTCAGGTGGCACTTTTCGGGGAAATGTGCGCGGAACCCCTATTTGTTT
ATTTTTCTAAATACATTCAAATATGTATCCGCTCATGAGACAATAACCCTGATAAATGCTTCAATAATAT
TGAAAAAGGAAGAGTA
